>Addgene plasmid #35440 | pRSII405 | depositor full sequence | sequence record 49577 | pRSII405 sequence 5496 bps
TCGCGCGTTTCGGTGATGACGGTGAAAACCTCTGACACATGCAGCTCCCGGAGACGGTCACAGCTTGTCT
GTAAGCGGATGCCGGGAGCAGACAAGCCCGTCAGGGCGCGTCAGCGGGTGTTGGCGGGTGTCGGGGCTGG
CTTAACTATGCGGCATCAGAGCAGATTGTACTGAGAGTGCACCATATCGACTACGTCGTTAAGGCCGTTT
CTGACAGAGTAAAATTCTTGAGGGAACTTTCACCATTATGGGAAATGGTTCAAGAAGGTATTGACTTAAA
CTCCATCAAATGGTCAGGTCATTGAGTGTTTTTTATTTGTTGTATTTTTTTTTTTTTAGAGAAAATCCTC
CAATATATAAATTAGGAATCATAGTTTCATGATTTTCTGTTACACCTAACTTTTTGTGTGGTGCCCTCCT
CCTTGTCAATATTAATGTTAAAGTGCAATTCTTTTTCCTTATCACGTTGAGCCATTAGTATCAATTTGCT
TACCTGTATTCCTTTACATCCTCCTTTTTCTCCTTCTTGATAAATGTATGTAGATTGCGTATATAGTTTC
GTCTACCCTATGAACATATTCCATTTTGTAATTTCGTGTCGTTTCTATTATGAATTTCATTTATAAAGTT
TATGTACAAATATCATAAAAAAAGAGAATCTTTTTAAGCAAGGATTTTCTTAACTTCTTCGGCGACAGCA
TCACCGACTTCGGTGGTACTGTTGGAACCACCTAAATCACCAGTTCTGATACCTGCATCCAAAACCTTTT
TAACTGCATCTTCAATGGCCTTACCTTCTTCAGGCAAGTTCAATGACAATTTCAACATCATTGCAGCAGA
CAAGATAGTGGCGATAGGGTTGACCTTATTCTTTGGCAAATCTGGAGCAGAACCGTGGCATGGTTCGTAC
AAACCAAATGCGGTGTTCTTGTCTGGCAAAGAGGCCAAGGACGCAGATGGCAACAAACCCAAGGAACCTG
GGATAACGGAGGCTTCATCGGAGATGATATCACCAAACATGTTGCTGGTGATTATAATACCATTTAGGTG
GGTTGGGTTCTTAACTAGGATCATGGCGGCAGAATCAATCAATTGATGTTGAACCTTCAATGTAGGAAAT
TCGTTCTTGATGGTTTCCTCCACAGTTTTTCTCCATAATCTTGAAGAGGCCAAAACATTAGCTTTATCCA
AGGACCAAATAGGCAATGGTGGCTCATGTTGTAGGGCCATGAAAGCGGCCATTCTTGTGATTCTTTGCAC
TTCTGGAACGGTGTATTGTTCACTATCCCAAGCGACACCATCACCATCGTCTTCCTTTCTCTTACCAAAG
TAAATACCTCCCACTAATTCTCTGACAACAACGAAGTCAGTACCTTTAGCAAATTGTGGCTTGATTGGAG
ATAAGTCTAAAAGAGAGTCGGATGCAAAGTTACATGGTCTTAAGTTGGCGTACAATTGAAGTTCTTTACG
GATTTTTAGTAAACCTTGTTCAGGTCTAACACTACCTGTACCCCATTTAGGACCACCCACAGCACCTAAC
AAAACGGCATCAGCCTTCTTGGAGGCTTCCAGCGCCTCATCTGGAAGTGGAACACCTGTAGCATCTATAG
CAGCACCACCAATTAAATGATTTTCGAAATCGAACTTGACATTGGAACGAACATCAGAAATAGCTTTAAG
AACCTTAATGGCTTCGGCTGTGATTTCTTGACCAACGTGGTCACCTGGCAAAACGACGATCTTCTTAGGG
GCAGACATTAGAATGGTATATCCTTGAAATATATATATATATATTGCTGAAATGTAAAAGGTAAGAAAAG
TTAGAAAGTAAGACGATTGCTAACCACCTATTGGAAAAAACAATAGGTCCTTAAATAATATTGTCAACTT
CAAGTATTGTGATGCAAGCATTTAGTCATGAACGCTTCTCTATTCTATATGAAAAGCCGGTTCCGGCGCT
CTCACCTTTCCTTTTTCTCCCAATTTTTCAGTTGAAAAAGGTATATGCGTCAGGCGACCTCTGAAATTAA
CAAAAAATTTCCAGTCATCGAATTTGATTCTGTGCGATAGCGCCCCTGTGTGTTCTCGTTATGTTGAGGA
AAAAAATAATGGTTGCTAAGAGATTCGAACTCTTGCATCTTACGATACCTGAGTATTCCCACAGTTAACT
GCGGTCAAGATATTTCTTGAATCAGGCGCCTTAGACCGCTCGGCCAAACAACCAATTACTTGTTGAGAAA
TAGAGTATAATTATCCTATAAATATAACGTTTTTGAACACACATGAACAAGGAAGTACAGGACAATTGAT
TTTGAAGAGAATGTGGATTTTGATGTAATTGTTGGGATTCCATTTTTAATAAGGCAATAATATTAGGTAT
GTAGATATACTAGAAGTTCTCCTCGACCGGTCGATATGCGGTGTGAAATACCGCACAGATGCGTAAGGAG
AAAATACCGCATCAGGAAATTGTAAGCGTTAATATTTTGTTAAAATTCGCGTTAAATTTTTGTTAAATCA
GCTCATTTTTTAACCAATAGGCCGAAATCGGCAAAATCCCTTATAAATCAAAAGAATAGACCGAGATAGG
GT
[37 nt withheld, positions 2593-2629]
AAAGAACGTGGACTCCAACGTCAAAGG
[49 nt withheld, positions 2657-2705]
T
[91 nt withheld, positions 2707-2797]
G
[124 nt withheld, positions 2799-2922]
CCATTCGCCATTCAGGCTGCGCAACTGTTGGGAAGGGCGATCGGTGCGGGCCTCTTCGCTATTACGCCAG
CTGGCGAAAGGGGGATGTGCTGCAAGGCGATTAAGTTGGGTAACGCCAGGGTTTTCCCAGTCACGACGTT
GTAAAACGACGGCCAGTGAGCGCGCGTAATACGACTCACTATAGGGCGAATTGGGTACCGGGCCCCCCCT
CGAGGTCGACGGTATCGATAAGCTTGATATCGAATTCCTGCAGCCCGGGGGATCCACTAGTTCTAGAGCG
GCCGCCACCGCGGTGGAGCTCCAGCTTTTGTTCCCTTTAGTGAGGGTTAATTGCGCGCTTGGCGTAATCA
TGGTCATAGCTGTTTCCTGTGTGAAATTGTTATCCGCTCACAATTCCACACAACATACGAGCCGGAAGCA
TAAAGTGTAAAGCCTGGGGTGCCTAATGAGTGAGCTAACTCACATTAATTGCGTTGCGCTCACTGCCCGC
TTTCCAGTCGGGAAACCTGTCGTGCCAGCTGCATTAATGAATCGGCCAACGCGCGGGGAGAGGCGGTTTG
CGTATTGGGCGCTCTTCCGCTTCCTCGCTCACTGACTCGCTGCGCTCGGTCGTTCGGCTGCGGCGAGCGG
TATCAGCTCACTCAAAGGCGGTAATACGGTTATCCACAGAATCAGGGGATAACGCAGGAAAGAACATGTG
AGCAAAAGGCCAGCAAAAGGCCAGGAACCGTAAAAAGGCCGCGTTGCTGGCGTTTTTCCATAGGCTCCGC
CCCCCTGACGAGCATCACAAAAATCGACGCTCAAGTCAGAGGTGGCGAAACCCGACAGGACTATAAAGAT
ACCAGGCGTTTCCCCCTGGAAGCTCCCTCGTGCGCTCTCCTGTTCCGACCCTGCCGCTTACCGGATACCT
GTCCGCCTTTCTCCCTTCGGGAAGCGTGGCGCTTTCTCATAGCTCACGCTGTAGGTATCTCAGTTCGGTG
TAGGTCGTTCGCTCCAAGCTGGGCTGTGTGCACGAACCCCCCGTTCAGCCCGACCGCTGCGCCTTATCCG
GTAACTATCGTCTTGAGTCCAACCCGGTAAGACACGACTTATCGCCACTGGCAGCAGCCACTGGTAACAG
GATTAGCAGAGCGAGGTATGTAGGCGGTGCTACAGAGTTCTTGAAGTGGTGGCCTAACTACGGCTACACT
AGAAGAACAGTATTTGGTATCTGCGCTCTGCTGAAGCCAGTTACCTTCGGAAAAAGAGTTGGTAGCTCTT
GATCCGGCAAACAAACCACCGCTGGTAGCGGTGGTTTTTTTGTTTGCAAGCAGCAGATTACGCGCAGAAA
AAAAGGATCTCAAGAAGATCCTTTGATCTTTTCTACGGGGTCTGACGCTCAGTGGAACGAAAACTCACGT
TAAGGGATTTTGGTCATGAGATTATCAAAAAGGATCTTCACCTAGATCCTTTTAAATTAAAAATGAAGTT
TTAAATCAATCTAAAGTATATATGAGTAAACTTGGTCTGACAGTTACCAATGCTTAATCAGTGAGGCACC
TATCTCAGCGATCTGTCTATTTCGTTCATCCATAGTTGCCTGACTCCCCGTCGTGTAGATAACTACGATA
CGGGAGGGCTTACCATCTGGCCCCAGTGCTGCAATGATACCGCGAGACCCACGCTCACCGGCTCCAGATT
TATCAGCAATAAACCAGCCAGCCGGAAGGGCCGAGCGCAGAAGTGGTCCTGCAACTTTATCCGCCTCCAT
CCAGTCTATTAATTGTTGCCGGGAAGCTAGAGTAAGTAGTTCGCCAGTTAATAGTTTGCGCAACGTTGTT
GCCATTGCTACAGGCATCGTGGTGTCACGCTCGTCGTTTGGTATGGCTTCATTCAGCTCCGGTTCCCAAC
GATCAAGGCGAGTTACATGATCCCCCATGTTGTGCAAAAAAGCGGTTAGCTCCTTCGGTCCTCCGATCGT
TGTCAGAAGTAAGTTGGCCGCAGTGTTATCACTCATGGTTATGGCAGCACTGCATAATTCTCTTACTGTC
ATGCCATCCGTAAGATGCTTTTCTGTGACTGGTGAGTACTCAACCAAGTCATTCTGAGAATAGTGTATGC
GGCGACCGAGTTGCTCTTGCCCGGCGTCAATACGGGATAATACCGCGCCACATAGCAGAACTTTAAAAGT
GCTCATCATTGGAAAACGTTCTTCGGGGCGAAAACTCTCAAGGATCTTACCGCTGTTGAGATCCAGTTCG
ATGTAACCCACTCGTGCACCCAACTGATCTTCAGCATCTTTTACTTTCACCAGCGTTTCTGGGTGAGCAA
AAACAGGAAGGCAAAATGCCGCAAAAAAGGGAATAAGGGCGACACGGAAATGTTGAATACTCATACTCTT
CCTTTTTCAATATTATTGAAGCATTTATCAGGGTTATTGTCTCATGAGCGGATACATATTTGAATGTATT
TAGAAAAATAAACAAATAGGGGTTCCGCGCACATTTCCCCGAAAAGTGCCACCTGACGTCTAAGAAACCA
TTATTATCATGACATTAACCTATAAAAATAGGCGTATCACGAGGCCCTTTCGTC
Features (pLannotate 1.2.2; 19 found; start..end, strand, type, name):
    137..187     +  misc_feature   bom (fragment): basis of mobility region from pBR322
    186..302     +  CDS            NFS1 (fragment): NFS1_YEAST - Also known as SPL1 From Saccharomyces cerevisiae (strain ATCC 204508 / S288c) (Baker's yeast).
    667..1758    -  CDS            LEU2: LEU3_YEAST - Experimental evidence at protein level: Swiss-Prot protein existence level 1. Catalyzes the oxidation of 3-carboxy-2-hydroxy-4- methylpentanoate (3-isopropylmalate) to 3-carboxy-4-methyl-2- oxopentanoate. The product decarboxylates to 4-methyl-2 oxopentanoate. From Saccharomyces cerevisiae (strain ATCC 204508 / S288c) (Baker's yeast).
   1759..2166    -  promoter       LEU2 promoter: S. cerevisiae LEU2
   2306..2383    -  CDS            YO192_YEAST (fragment): Experimental evidence at protein level: Swiss-Prot protein existence level 1. From Saccharomyces cerevisiae (strain ATCC 204508 / S288c) (Baker's yeast).
   2414..2466    +  misc_feature   bom (fragment): basis of mobility region from pBR322
   2494..2922    -  rep_origin     f1 ori (sequence partly withheld): f1 bacteriophage origin of replication; arrow indicates direction of (+) strand synthesis
   2926..3081    -  CDS            lacZα (fragment): LacZα fragment of β-galactosidase; lacZ fragment
   3089..3107    +  promoter       T7 promoter: promoter for bacteriophage T7 RNA polymerase
   3116..3223    -  misc_feature   MCS: pBluescript multiple cloning site
   3236..3254    -  promoter       T3 promoter: promoter for bacteriophage T3 RNA polymerase
   3299..3315    -  protein_bind   lac operator: The lac repressor binds to the lac operator to inhibit transcription in E. coli. This inhibition can be relieved by adding lactose or isopropyl-β-D-thiogalactopyranoside (IPTG). lac repressor encoded by lacI
   3323..3353    -  promoter       lac promoter: promoter for the E. coli lac operon
   3368..3389    -  protein_bind   CAP binding site: CAP binding activates transcription in the presence of cAMP. E. coli catabolite activator protein
   3402..3494    -  CDS            lacI (fragment): lac repressor; lacI; The lac repressor binds to the lac operator to inhibit transcription in E. coli. This inhibition can be relieved by adding lactose or isopropyl-β-D-thiogalactopyranoside (IPTG).
   3677..4265    -  rep_origin     ori: high-copy-number ColE1/pMB1/pBR322/pUC origin of replication
   4436..5296    -  CDS            AmpR: β-lactamase; bla; confers resistance to ampicillin, carbenicillin, and related antibiotics
   5297..5401    -  promoter       AmpR promoter: bla
   5496..35      +  CDS            rop (fragment) (across the origin): Rop protein, which maintains plasmids at low copy number; rop
