[The description below was written by a language model from this plasmid's Addgene catalogue record and pLannotate feature annotations shown in this document.]
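Description:
pRSII405 is an empty yeast integrating shuttle vector of 5,496 bp, part of a redesigned series built on the pRS40x backbone for genetic manipulation of Saccharomyces cerevisiae. It carries no insert. In E. coli it replicates from a high-copy ColE1/pUC-type origin and is selected through the AmpR β-lactamase gene driven by its own promoter. An f1 bacteriophage origin is also present, which allows production of single-stranded DNA. No yeast replication origin or centromere is annotated, consistent with an integrating design. Stable yeast transformants therefore arise only when the plasmid recombines into the genome, typically at a locus homologous to plasmid sequence.

The yeast marker is LEU2, expressed from its native promoter, which complements leucine auxotrophy in leu2 strains. According to the depositor, this copy of LEU2 was recoded to remove ClaI, EcoRI and KpnI sites without changing the Leu2 protein sequence, which presumably leaves these sites available for cloning elsewhere in the plasmid. Short fragments of neighbouring yeast genes (NFS1 and another ORF) flanking the marker appear to be carried over with the genomic LEU2 segment, and the small bom, rop and lacI fragments look like nonfunctional remnants of backbone ancestry.

Cloning takes place in a pBluescript-type multiple cloning site flanked by T7 and T3 promoters. The site lies within a lacZα region downstream of the lac promoter, operator and CAP binding site, an arrangement normally used for blue/white screening, although lacZα is annotated only as a fragment. M13 forward, M13 reverse and T7 primer sites are listed for sequencing inserts. The vector is suited to restriction-enzyme cloning of genes or expression cassettes for stable chromosomal integration in yeast under leucine selection.
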