Addgene plasmid #35440: pRSII405
Purpose: (Empty Backbone)
Depositing lab: Steven Haase. Depositing organization: Duke University. Publication: New and Redesigned pRS Plasmid Shuttle Vectors for Genetic Manipulation of Saccharomycescerevisiae. Chee MK, Haase SB. G3 (Bethesda). 2012 May;2(5):515-26. Epub 2012 May 1. 10.1534/g3.111.001917 PubMed 22670222.
Backbone
  Vector backbone: pRS40x
  Backbone manufacturer: Stratagene
  Backbone size (bp): 5496
  Vector type: Yeast integrating vector
  Selectable markers: LEU2
Growth in bacteria
  Bacterial resistance: Ampicillin, 100 μg/mL
  Growth temperature: 37°C
  Growth strain: DH5alpha
  Copy number: High Copy
Gene/Insert
  Cloning method: Restriction Enzyme
  Sequencing primers: 5′ M13 Forward, T7; 3′ M13 Reverse
Resource information
  A portion of this plasmid was derived from a plasmid made by: Daniel J. Lew, Duke University Medical Center Chandra Tucker, Duke University (now at University of Colorado, Denver)
Terms and licenses: Academic/Nonprofit Terms; Industry Terms: Not Available to Industry
Depositor comments: LEU2 has been modified to remove ClaI, EcoRI and KpnI sites without altering the amino acid sequence of the Leu2 protein.
How to cite: pRSII405 was a gift from Steven Haase (Addgene plasmid # 35440 ; http://n2t.net/addgene:35440 ; RRID:Addgene_35440)
