>Addgene plasmid #35440 | pRSII405 | addgene partial sequence | sequence record 53688 | pGEX3
AGGGCCTCGTGATACGCCTATTTTTATAGGTTAATGTCATGATAATAATGGTTTCTTAGACGTCAGGTGG
CACTTTTCGGGGAAATGTGCGCGGAACCCCTATTTGTTTATTTTTCTAAATACATTCAAATATGTATCCG
CTCATGAGACAATAACCCTGATAAATGCTTCAATAATATTGAAAAAGGAAGAGTATGAGTATTCAACATT
TCCGTGTCGCCCTTATTCCCTTTTTTGCGGCATTTTGCCTTCCTGTTTTTGCTCACCCAGAAACGCTGGT
GAAAGTAAAAGATGCTGAAGATCAGTTGGGTGCACGAGTGGGTTACATCGAACTGGATCTCAACAGCGGT
AAGATCCTTGAGAGTTTTCGCCCCGAAGAACGTTTTCCAATGATGAGCACTTTTAAAGTTCTGCTATGTG
GCGCGGTATTATCCCGTATTGACGCCGGGCAAGAGCAACTCGGTCGCCGCATACACTATTCTCAGAATGA
CTTGGTTGAGTACTCACCAGTCACAGAAAAGCATCTTACGGATGGCATGACAGTAAGAGAATTATGCAGT
GCTGCCATAACCATGAGTGATAACACTGCGGCCAACTTACTTCTGACAACGATCGGAGGACCGAAGGAGC
TAACCGCTTTTTTGCACAACATGGGGGATCATGTAACTCGCCTTGATCGTTGGGAACCGGAGCTGAATGA
AGCCATACCAAACGACGAGCGTGACACCACGATGCCTGTAGCA
