>Addgene plasmid #35440 | pRSII405 | addgene partial sequence | sequence record 53689 | pRSII-F1 5'-CGGCATCAGAGCAGATTGTAC-3'
AATTCTTGAGGGAACTTTCACCATTATGGGAAATGGTTCAAGAAGGTATTGACTTAAACTCCATCAAATG
GTCAGGTCATTGAGTGTTTTTTATTTGTTGTATTTTTTTTTTTTTAGAGAAAATCCTCCAATATATAAAT
TAGGAATCATAGTTTCATGATTTTCTGTTACACCTAACTTTTTGTGTGGTGCCCTCCTCCTTGTCAATAT
TAATGTTAAAGTGCAATTCTTTTTCCTTATCACGTTGAGCCATTAGTATCAATTTGCTTACCTGTATTCC
TTTACATCCTCCTTTTTCTCCTTCTTGATAAATGTATGTAGATTGCGTATATAGTTTCGTCTACCCTATG
AACATATTCCATTTTGTAATTTCGTGTCGTTTCTATTATGAATTTCATTTATAAAGTTTATGTACAAATA
TCATAAAAAAAGAGAATCTTTTTAAGCAAGGATTTTCTTAACTTCTTCGGCGACAGCATCACCGACTTCG
GTGGTACTGTTGGAACCACCTAAATCACCAGTTCTGATACCTGCATCCAAAACCTTTTTAACTGCATCTT
CAATGGCCTTACCTTCTTCAGGCAAGTTCAATGACAATTTCAACATCATTGCAGCAGACAAGATAGTGGC
GATAGGGTTGACCTTATTCTTTGGCAAATCTGGAGCAGAACCGTGGCATGGTTCGTACAAACCAAATGCG
GTGTTCTTGTCTGGCAA
