>Addgene plasmid #35440 | pRSII405 | addgene partial sequence | sequence record 53690 | M13_pUC_fwd
ATAGGGCGAATTGGGTACCGGGCCCCCCCTCGAGGTCGACGGTATCGATAAGCTTGATATCGAATTCCTG
CAGCCCGGGGGATCCACTAGTTCTAGAGCGGCCGCCACCGCGGTGGAGCTCCAGCTTTTGTTCCCTTTAG
TGAGGGTTAATTGCGCGCTTGGCGTAATCATGGTCATAGCTGTTTCCTGTGTGAAATTGTTATCCGCTCA
CAATTCCACACAACATACGAGCCGGAAGCATAAAGTGTAAAGCCTGGGGTGCCTAATGAGTGAGCTAACT
CACATTAATTGCGTTGCGCTCACTGCCCGCTTTCCAGTCGGGAAACCTGTCGTGCCAGCTGCATTAATGA
ATCGGCCAACGCGCGGGGAGAGGCGGTTTGCGTATTGGGCGCTCTTCCGCTTCCTCGCTCACTGACTCGC
TGCGCTCGGTCGTTCGGCTGCGGCGAGCGGTATCAGCTCACTCAAAGGCGGTAATACGGTTATCCACAGA
ATCAGGGGATAACGCAGGAAAGAACATGTGAGCAAAAGGCCAGCAAAAGGCCAGGAACCGTAAAAAGGCC
GCGTTGCTGGCGTTTTTCCATAGGCTCCGCCCCCCTGACGAGCATCACAAAAA
